>Addgene plasmid #61326 | pCri-18a | depositor partial sequence | sequence record 99656 | Cloning/Expression region
GTACCAGCTATTGTAACATAATCGGTACGGGGGTGAAAAAGCTAACGGAAAAGGGAGCGGAAAAGAATGA
TGTAAGCGTGAAAAATTTTTTATCTTATCACTTGAAATTGGAAGGGAGATTCTTTATTATAAGAATTGTG
GAATTGTGAGCGGATAACAATTCCCAATTAAAGGAGGAAGGATCAATGATTCAAAAACGAAAGCGGACAG
TTTCGTTCAGACTTGTGCTTATGTGCACGCTGTTATTTGTCAGTTTGCCGATTACAAAAACATCAGCCAT
GGCCAAAGTGAGCAAGGGCGAGGAGCTGTTCACCGGGGTGGTGCCCATCCTGGTCGAGCTGGACGGCGAC
GTAAACGGCCACAAGTTCAGCGTGTCCGGCGAGGGCGAGGGCGATGCCACCTACGGCAAGCTGACCCTGA
AGTTCATCTGCACCACCGGCAAGCTGCCCGTGCCCTGGCCCACCCTCGTGACCACCTTCGGCTACGGCCT
GCAGTGCTTCGCCCGCTACCCCGACCACATGAAGCAGCACGACTTCTTCAAGTCCGCCATGCCCGAAGGC
TACGTCCAGGAGCGCACCATCTTCTTCAAGGACGACGGCAACTACAAGACCCGCGCCGAGGTGAAGTTCG
AGGGCGACACCCTGGTGAACCGCATCGAGCTGAAGGGCATCGACTTCAAGGAGGACGGCAACATCCTGGG
GCACAAGCTGGAGTACAACTACAACAGCCACAACGTCTATATCATGGCCGACAAGCAGAAGAACGGCATC
AAGGTGAACTTCAAGATCCGCCACAACATCGAGGACGGCAGCGTGCAGCTCGCCGACCACTACCAGCAGA
ACACCCCCATCGGCGACGGCCCCGTGCTGCTGCCCGACAACCACTACCTGAGCACCCAGTCCGCCCTGAG
CAAAGACCCCAACGAGAAGCGCGATCACATGGTCCTGCTGGAGTTCGTGACCGCCGCCGGGATCACTCTC
GGCATGGACGAGCTGTACAAGTAAGGTACCGGATCCGAATTCGAGCTCCGTCGACAAGCTTGCGGCCGCA
CTCGAGCACCACCACCACCACCACTGAAAAGTTTATACCTTACCTGGAACAAATGGTTGAAACATACGAG
GCTAATATCGGCTTATTAGGAATAGTCCCTGTACTAATAAAATCAGGTGGATCAGTTGATCAGTATATTT
TGGACGAAGCTCGGAAAGAATTTGGAGATGACTTGCTTAATTCCACAATTAAATTAAGGGAAAGAATAAA
GCGATTTGATG
