>Addgene plasmid #61326 | pCri-18a | addgene partial sequence | sequence record 100984 | EGFP-C 5'-CATGGTCCTGCTGGAGTTCGTG-3'
TACCGGATCCGAATTCGAGCTCCGTCGACAAGCTTGCGGCCGCACTCGAGCACCACCACCACCACCACTG
AAAAGTTTATACCTTACCTGGAACAAATGGTTGAAACATACGAGGCTAATATCGGCTTATTAGGAATAGT
CCCTGTACTAATAAAATCAGGTGGATCAGTTGATCAGTATATTTTGGACGAAGCTCGGAAAGAATTTGGA
GATGACTTGCTTAATTCCACAATTAAATTAAGGGAAAGAATAAAGCGATTTGATGTTCAAGGAATCACGG
AAGAAGATACTCATGATAAAGAAGCTCTAAAACTATTCAATAACCTTACAATGGAATTGATCGAAAGGGT
GGAAGGTTAATGGTACGAAAATTAGGGGATCTACCTAGAAAGCCACAAGGCGATAGGTCAAGCTTAAAGA
ACCCTTACATGGATCTTACAGATTCTGAAAGTAAAGAAACAACAGAGGTTAAACAAACAGAACCAAAAAG
AAAAAAAGCATTGTTGAAAACAATGAAAGTTGATGTTTCAATCCATAATAAGATTAAATCGCTGCACGAA
ATTCTGGCAGCATCCGAAGGGAATTCATATTACTTAGAGGATACTATTGAGAGAGCTATTGATAAGATGG
TTGAGACATTACCTGAGAGCCAAAAAACTTTTTATGAATATGAATTAAAAAAAAGAACCAACAAAGGCTG
AGACAGACTCCAAACGAGTCTG
