>Addgene plasmid #61326 | pCri-18a | addgene partial sequence | sequence record 101329 | EGFP-N 5'-CGTCGCCGTCCAGCTCGACCAG-3'
GTGCCACGCGGTTGGGAATGTAATTCAGCTCCGCCATCGCCGCTTCCACTTTTTCCCGCGTTTTCGCAGA
AACGTGGCTGGCCTGGTTCACCACGCGGGAAACGGTCTGATAAGAGACACCGGCATACTCTGCGACATCG
TATAACGTTACTGGTTTCATCAAAATCGTCTCCCTCCGTTTGAATATTTGATTGATCGTAACCAGATGAA
GCACTCTTTCCACTATCCCTACAGTGTTATGGCTTGAACAATCACGAAACAATAATTGGTACGTACGATC
TTTCAGCCGACTCAAACATCAAATCTTACAAATGTAGTCTTTGAAAGTATTACATATGTAAGATTTAAAT
GCAACCGTTTTTTCGGAAGGAAATGATGACCTCGTTTCCACCGGAATTAGCTTGGTACCAGCTATTGTAA
CATAATCGGTACGGGGGTGAAAAAGCTAACGGAAAAGGGAGCGGAAAAGAATGATGTAAGCGTGAAAAAT
TTTTTATCTTATCACTTGAAATTGGAAGGGAGATTCTTTATTATAAGAATTGTGGAATTGTGAGCGGATA
ACAATTCCCAATTAAAGGAGGAAGGATCAATGATTCAAAAACGAAAGCGGACAGTTTCGTTCAGACTTGT
GCTTATGTGCACGCTGTTATTTGTCAGTTTGCCGATTACAAAAACATCAGCCATGGCCAAAGTGAGC
