[The description below was written by a language model from this plasmid's Addgene catalogue record.]
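Description:
pCri-18a is a bacterial expression plasmid of about 8.7 kb, built on the pHT-43 backbone and belonging to the pCri system, a collection of vectors for recombinant protein expression and purification. It is maintained in E. coli as a high-copy plasmid under ampicillin selection, with DH5alpha listed as the propagation strain. The record does not name the origin(s) of replication, any additional resistance markers, or the intended expression host. The pHT-43 family is generally known as E. coli/Bacillus subtilis shuttle vectors for inducible, secreted expression in Bacillus, but the catalogue fields do not confirm that these properties are retained here.

The recorded insert is green fluorescent protein carrying a C-terminal His-tag. The tag allows the expressed product to be captured by immobilised metal affinity chromatography and detected with anti-His reagents. GFP provides a readily visible readout of expression, and in a vector series of this kind it may act as a test or placeholder cargo to be swapped for a gene of interest, although the record does not say so. The promoter driving the insert, any inducer or repressor elements, signal peptides, protease cleavage sites and cloning sites are not stated, and no feature table is available to fill these gaps.

The stated purpose is simply protein expression, so the construct is best regarded as one member of a modular toolkit for comparing expression and purification formats, here yielding a C-terminally His-tagged product.
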