Addgene plasmid #61326: pCri-18a
Purpose: Protein expression.
Depositing lab: F Xavier Gomis-Ruth. Depositing organization: Institut de Biologia Molecular de Barcelona (IBMB-CSIC). Publication: The pCri System: A Vector Collection for Recombinant Protein Expression and Purification. Goulas T, Cuppari A, Garcia-Castellanos R, Snipas S, Glockshuber R, Arolas JL, Gomis-Ruth FX. PLoS One. 2014 Nov 11;9(11):e112643. doi: 10.1371/journal.pone.0112643. eCollection 2014. PONE-D-14-36402 PubMed 25386923.
Backbone
  Vector backbone: pHT-43
  Total vector size (bp): 8700
  Vector type: Bacterial Expression
Growth in bacteria
  Bacterial resistance: Ampicillin, 100 μg/mL
  Growth temperature: 37°C
  Growth strain: DH5alpha
  Copy number: High Copy
Gene/Insert
  Gene/Insert name: Green fluorescent protein
  Tag / fusion protein: His-tag (C terminal on insert)
Terms and licenses: Academic/Nonprofit Terms; Industry Terms: Not Available to Industry
How to cite: pCri-18a was a gift from F Xavier Gomis-Ruth (Addgene plasmid # 61326 ; http://n2t.net/addgene:61326 ; RRID:Addgene_61326)
